>Addgene plasmid #177286 | pYTRW16K_1G5 | addgene full sequence | sequence record 422656 | Addgene NGS Result
CTAGTCCCGGGTCCACATATCCACGGGCTGGCAAGGGAGCGCAGCGACCGCGCAGGGCGAAGCCCGGAGA
GCAAGCCCGTAGGGCGCCGCAGCCGCCGTAGGCGGTCACGACTTTGCGAAGCAAAGTCTAGTGAGTATAC
TCAAGCATTGAGTGGCCCGCCGGAGGCACCGCCTTGCGCTGCCCCCGTCGAGCCGGTTGGACACCAAAAG
GGAGGGGCAGGCATGGCGGCATACGCGATCATGCGATGCAAGAAGCTGGCGAAAATGGGCAACGTGGCGG
CCAGTCTCAAGCACGCCTACCGCGAGCGCGAGACGCCCAACGCTGACGCCAGCAGGACGCCAGAGAACGA
GCACTGGGCGGCCAGCAGCACCGATGAAGCGATGGGCCGACTGCGCGAGTTGCTGCCAGAGAAGCGGCGC
AAGGACGCTGTGTTGGCGGTCGAGTACGTCATGACGGCCAGCCCGGAATGGTGGAAGTCGGCCAGCCAAG
AACAGCAGGCGGCGTTCTTCGAGAAGGCGCACAAGTGGCTGGCGGACAAGTACGGGGCGGATCGCATCGT
GACGGCCAGCATCCACCGTGACGAAACCAGCCCGCACATGACCGCGTTCGTGGTGCCGCTGACGCAGGAC
GGCAGGCTGTCGGCCAAGGAGTTCATCGGCAACAAAGCGCAGATGACCCGCGACCAGACCACGTTTGCGG
CCGCTGTGGCCGATCTAGGGCTGCAACGGGGCATCGAGGGCAGCAAGGCACGTCACACGCGCATTCAGGC
GTTCTACGAGGCCCTGGAGCGGCCACCAGTGGGCCACGTCACCATCAGCCCGCAAGCGGTCGAGCCACGC
GCCTATGCACCGCAGGGATTGGCCGAAAAGCTGGGAATCTCAAAGCGCGTTGAGACGCCGGAAGCCGTGG
CCGACCGGCTGACAAAAGCGGTTCGGCAGGGGTATGAGCCTGCCCTACAGGCCGCCGCAGGAGCGCGTGA
GATGCGCAAGAAGGCCGATCAAGCCCAAGAGACGGCCCGAGACCTTCGGGAGCGCCTGAAGCCCGTTCTG
GACGCCCTGGGGCCGTTGAATCGGGATATGCAGGCCAAGGCCGCCGCGATCATCAAGGCCGTGGGCGAAA
AGCTGCTGACGGAACAGCGGGAAGTCCAGCGCCAGAAACAGGCCCAGCGCCAGCAGGAACGCGGGCGCGC
ACATTTCCCCGAAAAGTGCCACCTGACGTCTAAGAAACCATTATTATCATGACTGACTCTTATACACAAG
TTATCTGCAGCACTCAACAGATCTCCGTCTACTTGCGACACCTCTCTTAAGGTAGCTGGACCGGATTCGG
GTCTAGCCTATATCGTCAATCCGTTGATCTATGTCGGGTGCGGAGAAAGAGGTAATGAAATGGGCGATCG
CCCACAGCTTACACAGACCTAATCGTAGAGTTCCTAGTAATACTTAGTGGCTCGTTACCTCGTTCTTCCA
GGCCAGGGGGCCGTACGCGCTCGGCGAACAGTATAAGCAGATTCGACTCACTAGGGATAACAGGGTAATC
TCTGGGTATCGACTCAATCTCGCGCTATTGTGCTATATCCGTGGACGGTTGCGGTCAATTCTGTCGGAAA
ATCAACGGATACGAACAATTACTCGCGACTTCCTCAATACGTGCTGCAACGCGCGCGAACTTTAGAAGGA
GATATACCATGGTGAGCAAGGGCGAGGAGCTGTTCACCGGGGTGGTGCCCATCCTGGTCGAGCTGGACGG
CGACGTAAACGGCCACAAGTTCAGCGTGTCCGGCGAGGGCGAGGGCGATGCCACCTACGGCAAGCTGACC
CTGAAGTTCATCTGCACCACCGGCAAGCTGCCCGTGCCCTGGCCCACCCTCGTGACCACCTTCGGCTACG
GCCTGCAGTGCTTCGCCCGCTACCCCGACCACATGAAGCAGCACGACTTCTTCAAGTCCGCCATGCCCGA
AGGCTACGTCCAGGAGCGCACCATCTTCTTCAAGGACGACGGCAACTACAAGACCCGCGCCGAGGTGAAG
TTCGAGGGCGACACCCTGGTGAACCGCATCGAGCTGAAGGGCATCGACTTCAAGGAGGACGGCAACATCC
TGGGGCACAAGCTGGAGTACAACTACAACAGCCACAACGTCTATATCATGGCCGACAAGCAGAAGAACGG
CATCAAGGTGAACTTCAAGATCCGCCACAACATCGAGGACGGCAGCGTGCAGCTCGCCGACCACTACCAG
CAGAACACCCCCATCGGCGACGGCCCCGTGCTGCTGCCCGACAACCACTACCTGAGCTACCAGTCCGCCC
TGAGCAAAGACCCCAACGAGAAGCGCGATCACATGGTCCTGCTGGAGTTCGTGACCGCCGCCGGGATCAC
TCTCGGCATGGACGAGCTGTACAAGTAACGCGCGCGTAACTATAACGGTCCTAAGGTAGCGAGCTTACTT
GTGCTGTTGTGTAAGGACACGCTTAACCCAGAGAATTCCAGCGACCTATTCTACGACTACGCGTCCATGG
CTCGAGGAGCTCGGTACCGCCCCACTACCCGATTTATCAAGATTTGGCGGAGAGTCCCATTGACATAAGC
CTGTTCGGTTCGTAAACTGTAATGCAAGTAGCGTATGCGCTCACGCAACTGGTCCAGAACCTTGACCGAA
CGCAGCGGTGGTAACGGCGCAGTGGCGGTTTTCATGGCTTGTTATGACTGTTTTTTTGTACAGTCTATGC
CTCGGGCATCCAAGCAGCAAGCGCGTTACGCCGTGGGTCGATGTTTGATGTTATGGAGCAGCAACGATGT
TACGCAGCAGCAACGATGTTACGCAGCAGGGCAGTCGCCCTAAAACAAAGTTAGGTGGCTCAAGTATGGG
CATCATTCGCACATGTAGGCTCGGCCCTGACCAAGTCAAATCCATGCGGGCTGCTCTTGATCTTTTCGGT
CGTGAGTTCGGAGACGTAGCCACCTACTCCCAACATCAGCCGGACTCCGATTACCTCGGGAACTTGCTCC
GTAGTAAGACATTCATCGCGCTTGCTGCCTTCGACCAAGAAGCGGTTGTTGGCGCTCTCGCGGCTTACGT
TCTGCCCAAGTTTGAGCAGCCGCGTAGTGAGATCTATATCTATGATCTCGCAGTCTCCGGCGAGCACCGG
AGGCAGGGCATTGCCACCGCGCTCATCAATCTCCTCAAGCATGAGGCCAACGCGCTTGGTGCTTATGTGA
TCTACGTGCAAGCAGATTACGGTGACGATCCCGCAGTGGCTCTCTATACAAAGTTGGGCATACGGGAAGA
AGTGATGCACTTTGATATCGACCCAAGTACCGCCACCTAAGTCGACTGGCAAACAGCTATTATGGGTATT
ATGGGTGTGTATCCAGAACGACGGATCTTGACGCAATTTGGCGTGGCTCTCTTAAGGTAGCCCTCCGACC
AATTGAGGTGCGCTCTGACCGATCAGTTTAGACTTGTGTATAAGAGTCAGAGCGTCCTGAACGGAACCTT
TCCCGTTTTCCAGGATCTGATCTTCCATGTGACCTCCTAACATGGTAACGTTCATGATAACTTCTGCTCT
TCATCGTGCGGCCGACTGGGCTAAATCTGTGTTCTCTTCGGCGGCGCTGGGTGATCCTCGCCGTACTGCC
CGCTTGGTTAACGTCGCCGCCCAATTGGCAAAATATTCTGGTAAATCAATAACCATCTCATCAGAGGGTA
GTGAAGCCATGCAGGAAGGCGCTTACCGATTTATCCGCAATCCCAACGTTTCTGCCGAGGCGATCAGAAA
GGCTGGCGCCATGCAAACAGTCAAGTTGGCTCAGGAGTTTCCCGAACTGCTGGCCATTGAGGACACCACC
TCTTTGAGTTATCGCCACCAGGTCGCCGAAGAGCTTGGCAAGCTGGGCTCTATTCAGGATAAATCCCGCG
GATGGTGGGTTCACTCCGTTCTCTTGCTCGAGGCCACCACATTCCGCACCGTAGGATTACTGCATCAGGA
GTGGTGGATGCGCCCGGATGACCCTGCCGATGCGGATGAAAAGGAGAGTGGCAAATGGCTGGCAGCGGCC
GCAACTAGCCGGTTACGCATGGGCAGCATGATGAGCAACGTGATTGCGGTCTGTGACCGCGAAGCCGATA
TTCATGCTTATCTGCAGGACAAACTGGCGCATAACGAGCGCTTCGTGGTGCGCTCCAAGCACCCACGCAA
GGACGTAGAGTCTGGGTTGTATCTGTACGACCATCTGAAGAACCAACCGGAGTTGGGTGGCTATCAGATC
AGCATTCCGCAAAAGGGCGTGGTGGATAAACGCGGTAAACGTAAAAATCGACCAGCCCGCAAGGCGAGCT
TGAGCCTGCGCAGTGGGCGCATCACGCTAAAACAGGGGAATATCACGCTCAACGCGGTGCTGGCCGAGGA
GATTAACCCGCCCAAGGGTGAGACCCCGTTGAAATGGTTGTTGCTGACCAGCGAACCGGTCGAGTCGCTA
GCCCAAGCCTTGCGCGTCATCGACATTTATACCCATCGCTGGCGGATCGAGGAGTTCCATAAGGCATGGA
AAACCGGAGCAGGAGCCGAGAGGCAACGCATGGAGGAGCCGGATAATCTGGAGCGGATGGTCTCGATCCT
CTCGTTTGTTGCGGTCAGGCTGTTACAGCTCAGAGAAAGCTTCACGCTGCCGCAAGCACTCAGGGCGCAA
GGGCTGCTAAAGGAAGCGGAACACGTAGAAAGCCAGTCCGCAGAAACGGTGCTGACCCCGGATGAATGTC
AGCTACTGGGCTATCTGGACAAGGGAAAACGCAAGCGCAAAGAGAAAGCAGGTAGCTTGCAGTGGGCTTA
CATGGCGATAGCTAGACTGGGCGGTTTTATGGACAGCAAGCGAACCGGAATTGCCAGCTGGGGCGCCCTC
TGGGAAGGTTGGGAAGCCCTGCAAAGTAAACTGGATGGCTTTCTTGCCGCCAAGGATCTGATGGCGCAGG
GGATCAAGATCTGACCCGGGACTAGTTGGTGTGGAAGTCCTAATATCGGTGATCAATATAGTGGTTGACA
TGCTGGCTAGTCAACATTGAGCCTTTTGATCATGCAAATATATTACGGTATTTTACAATCAAATATCAAA
CTTAACTATTGACTTTATAACTTATTTAGGTGGTAACATTCTTATAAAAAAGAAAAAAATTACTGCAAAA
CAGTACTAGCTTTTAACTTGTATCCTAGGTTATCTATGCTGTCTCACCATAGAGAATATTACCTATTTCA
GAATGTATGTCCATGATTCGCCGGGTAAATACATATAATACACAAATCTGGCTTAATAAAGTCTATAATA
TATCTCATAAAGAAGTGCTAAATTGGCTAGTGCTATATATTTTTAAGAAAATTTCTTTTGACTAAGTCCA
TATCGACTTTGTAAAAGTTCACATTAGCATACATATATTACACGAGCCAGAAATAGTAACTTTTGCCTAA
ATCACAAATTGCAAAATTTAATTGCTTGCAAAAGGTCACATGCTTATAATCAACTTTTTTAAAAATTTAA
AATACTTTTTTATTTTTTATTTTTAAACATAAATGAAATAATTTATTTATTGTTTATGATTACCGAAACA
TAAAACCTGCTCAAGAAAAAGAAACTGTTTTGTCCTTGGAAAAAAAGCACTACCTAGGAGCGGCCAAAAT
GCCGAGGCTTTCATAGCTTAAACTCTTTACAGAAAATAGGCATTATAGATCAGTTCGAGTTTTCTTATTC
TTCCTTCCGGTTTTATCGTCACAGTTTTACAGTAAATAAGTATCACCTCTTAGAGTTAACCTATACTAAA
ATTTATGCCAGTTAACTATGAGATAAGCAAGTATCATCTCATTTCATTACCTGAAGTCGAGTAAACAGAA
AATCCAATTGTTGATGAACCTCAATGACTTAGAACTATCTATCGGCAGATCATATAAAGAGGATTTAGGT
ACTCGAGAACGCTCCGTACATGCAGCTAAACCTCCAAGCATCTCTAACTTGGGTAGTGCTTTCTCCACCA
TTTTCTGTGCTTGCTCCTTCGTGGCAAGTCCAGCCCATAATGCCCAGAATGTAGTTGCGGATTCGTATGA
CGTTCTGTGCTTGATTTTTGTGTTGTAGTCAAAGAAAAGGTCCGGTTAAACGGATCTCGCATTGATGAGG
CAACGCTAATTATCAACATATAGATTGTTATCTATCTGCATGAACACGAAATCTTTACTTGACGACTTGA
GGCTGATGGTGTTTATGCAAAGAAACCACTGTGTTTAATATGTGTCACTGTTTGATATTACTGTCAGCGT
AGAAGATAATAGTAAAAGCGGTTAATAAGTGTATTTGAGATAAGTGTGATAAAGTTTTTACAGCGAAAAG
ACGATAAATACAAGAAAATGATTACGAGGATACGGAGAGAGGTATGTACATGTGTATTTATATACTAAGC
TGCCGGCGGTTGTTTGCAAGACCGAGAAAAGGCTAGCAAGAATCGGGTCATTGTAGCGTATGCGCCTGTG
AACATTCTCTTCAACAAGTTTGATTCCATTGCGGTGAAATGGTAAAAGTCAACCCCCTGCGATGTATATT
TTCCTGTACAATCAATCAAAAAGCCAAATGATTTAGCATTATCTTTACATCTTGTTATTTTACAGATTTT
ATGTTTAGATCTTTTATGCTTGCTTTTCAAAAGGCCTGCAGGCAAGTGCACAAACAATACTTAAATAAAT
ACTACTCAGTAATAACCTATTTCTTAGCATTTTTGACGAAATTTGCTATTTTGTTAGAGTCTTTTACACC
ATTTGTCTCCACACCTCCGCTTACATCAACACCAATAACGCCATTTAATCTAAGCGCATCACCAACATTT
TCTGGCGTCAGTCCACCAGCTAACATAAAATGTTGCCTCGCGCGTTTCGGTGATGACGGTGAAAACCTCT
GACACATGCAGCTCCCGGAGACGGTCACAGCTTGTCTGTAAGCGGATGCCGGGAGCAGACAAGCCCGTCA
GGGCGCGTCAGCGGGTGTTGGCGGGTGTCGGGGCGCAGCCATGACCCAGTCACGTAGCGATAGCGGAGTG
TATACTGGCTTAACTATGCGGCATCAGAGCAGATTGTACTGAGAGTGCACCATATGCGGTGTGAAATACC
GCACAGATGCGTAAGGAGAAAATACCGCATCAGGCGCTCTTCCGCTTCCTCGCTCACTGACTCGCTGCGC
TCGGTCGTTCGGCTGCGGCGAGCGGTATCAGCTCACTCAAAGGCGGTAATACGGTTATCCACAGAATCAG
GGGATAACGCAGGAAAGAACATGTGAGCAAAAGGCCAGCAAAAGGCCAGGAACCGTAAAAAGGCCGCGTT
GCTGGCGTTTTTCCATAGGCTCCGCCCCCCTGACGAGCATCACAAAAATCGACGCTCAAGTCAGAGGTGG
CGAAACCCGACAGGACTATAAAGATACCAGGCGTTTCCCCCTGGAAGCTCCCTCGTGCGCTCTCCTGTTC
CGACCCTGCCGCTTACCGGATACCTGTCCGCCTTTCTCCCTTCGGGAAGCGTGGCGCTTTCTCATAGCTC
ACGCTGTAGGTATCTCAGTTCGGTGTAGGTCGTTCGCTCCAAGCTGGGCTGTGTGCACGAACCCCCCGTT
CAGCCCGACCGCTGCGCCTTATCCGGTAACTATCGTCTTGAGTCCAACCCGGTAAGACACGACTTATCGC
CACTGGCAGCAGCCACTGGTAACAGGATTAGCAGAGCGAGGTATGTAGGCGGTGCTACAGAGTTCTTGAA
GTGGTGGCCTAACTACGGCTACACTAGAAGGACAGTATTTGGTATCTGCGCTCTGCTGAAGCCAGTTACC
TTCGGAAAAAGAGTTGGTAGCTCTTGATCCGGCAAACAAACCACCGCTGGTAGCGGTGGTTTTTTTGTTT
GCAAGCAGCAGATTACGCGCAGAAAAAAAGGATCTCAAGAAGATCCTTTGATCTTTTCTACGGGGTCTGA
CGCTCAGTGGAACGAAAACTCACGTTAAGGGATTTTGGTCATGAGATTATCAAAAAGGATCTTCACCTAG
ATCCTTTTAAATTAAAAATGAAGTTTTAAATCAATCTAAAGTATATATGAGTAAACTTGGTCTGACAGGA
GCTCGCTCAGAAGAACTCGTCAAGAAGGCGATAGAAGGCGATGCGCTGCGAATCGGGAGCGGCGATACCG
TAAAGCACGAGGAAGCGGTCAGCCCATTCGCCGCCAAGCTCTTCAGCAATATCACGGGTAGCCAACGCTA
TGTCCTGATAGCGGTCCGCCACACCCAGCCGGCCACAGTCGATGAATCCAGAAAAGCGGCCATTTTCCAC
CATGATATTCGGCAAGCAGGCATCGCCATGGGTCACGACGAGATCCTCGCCGTCGGGCATCCGCGCCTTG
AGCCTGGCGAACAGTTCGGCTGGCGCGAGCCCCTGATGCTCTTCGTCCAGATCATCCTGATCGACAAGAC
CGGCTTCCATCCGAGTACGTGCTCGCTCGATGCGATGTTTCGCTTGGTGGTCGAATGGGCAGGTAGCCGG
ATCAAGCGTATGCAGCCGCCGCATTGCATCAGCCATGATGGATACTTTCTCGGCAGGAGCAAGGTGAGAT
GACAGGAGATCCTGCCCCGGCACTTCGCCCAATAGCAGCCAGTCCCTTCCCGCTTCAGTGACAACGTCGA
GCACAGCTGCGCAAGGAACGCCCGTCGTGGCCAGCCACGATAGCCGCGCTGCCTCGTCTTGGAGTTCATT
CAGGGCACCGGACAGGTCGGTCTTGACAAAAAGAACCGGGCGCCCCTGCGCTGACAGCCGGAACACGGCG
GCATCAGAGCAGCCGATTGTCTGTTGTGCCCAGTCATAGCCGAATAGCCTCTCCACCCAAGCGGCCGGAG
AACCTGCGTGCAATCCATCTTGTTCAATCATGCGAAACGATCCTCATCCTGTCTCTTGATCAGATCTTGA
TCCCCTGCGCCATCAGATCCTTGGCGGCAAGAAAGCCATCCAGTTTACTTTGCAGGGCTTCCCAACCTTA
CCAGAGGGCGCCCCAGCTGGCAATTCCGGTTCGCTTGCTGTCCATAAAACCGCCCAGTCTAGCTATCGCC
ATGTAAGCCCACTGCAAGCTACCTGCTTTCTCTTTGCGCTTGCGTTTTCCCTTGTCCAGATAGCCCAGTA
GCTGACATTCATCCGGGCGATCGATGGAAGCCGGCGGCACCTCGCTAACGGATTCACCACTCCAAGAATT
GGAGCCAATCAATTCTTGCGGAGAACTGTGAATGCGCAAACCAACCCTTGGCAGAACATATCCATCGCGT
CCGCCATCTCCAGCAGCCGCACGCGGCGCATCGGGGGGGGGGGKKGGKTTCAATTCATCATTTTTTTTTT
ATTCTTTTTTTTGATTTCGGTTTCCTTGAAATTTTTTTGATTCGGTAATCTCCGAACAGAAGGAAGAACG
AAGGAAGGAGCACAGACTTAGATTGGTATATATACGCATATGTAGTGTTGAAGAAACATGAAATTGCCCA
GTATTCTTAACCCAACTGCACAGAACAAAAACCTGCAGGAAACGAAGATAAATCATGTCGAAAGCTACAT
ATAAGGAACGTGCTGCTACTCATCCTAGTCCTGTTGCTGCCAAGCTATTTAATATCATGCACGAAAAGCA
AACAAACTTGTGTGCTTCATTGGATGTTCGTACCACCAAGGAATTACTGGAGTTAGTTGAAGCATTAGGT
CCCAAAATTTGTTTACTAAAAACACATGTGGATATCTTGACTGATTTTTCCATGGAGGGCACAGTTAAGC
CGCTAAAGGCATTATCCGCCAAGTACAATTTTTTACTCTTCGAAGACAGAAAATTTGCTGACATTGGTAA
TACAGTCAAATTGCAGTACTCTGCGGGTGTATACAGAATAGCAGAATGGGCAGACATTACGAATGCACAC
GGTGTGGTGGGCCCAGGTATTGTTAGCGGTTTGAAGCAGGCGGCAGAAGAAGTAACAAAGGAACCTAGAG
GCCTTTTGATGTTAGCAGAATTGTCATGCAAGGGCTCCCTATCTACTGGAGAATATACTAAGGGTACTGT
TGACATTGCGAAGAGCGACAAAGATTTTGTTATCGGCTTTATTGCTCAAAGAGACATGGGTGGAAGAGAT
GAAGGTTACGATTGGTTGATTATGACACCCGGTGTGGGTTTAGATGACAAGGGAGACGCATTGGGTCAAC
AGTATAGAACCGTGGATGATGTGGTCTCTACAGGATCTGACATTATTATTGTTGGAAGAGGACTATTTGC
AAAGGGAAGGGATGCTAAGGTAGAGGGTGAACGTTACAGAAAAGCAGGCTGGGAAGCATATTTGAGAAGA
TGCGGCCAGCAAAACTAAAAAACTGTATTATAAGTAAATGCATGTATACTAAACTCACAAATTAGAGCTT
CAATTTAATTATATCAGTTATTACCCGGGAATCTCGGTCGTAATGATTTTTATAATGACGAAAAAAAAAA
AATTGGAAAGAAAACCCCCCCCCCCGCAGCGTTGGGTCCTGGCCACGGGTGCGCATGATCGTGCTCCTGT
CGTTGAGGACCCGGCTAGGCTGGCGGGGTTGCCTTACTGGTTAGCAGAATGAATCACCGATACGCGAGCG
AACGTGAAGCGACTGCTGCTGCAAAACGTCTGCGACCTGAGCAACAACATGAATGGTCTTCGGTTTCCGT
GTTTCGTAAAGTCTGGAAACGCGGAAGTCAGCGCCCTGCACCATTATGTTCCGGATCTGCATCGCAGGAT
GCTGCTGGCTACCCTGTGGAACACCTACATCTGTATTAACGAAGCGCTGGCATTGACCCTGAGTGATTTT
TCTCTGGTCCCGCCGCATCCATACCGCCAGTTGTTTACCCTCACAACGTTCCAGTAACCGGGCATGTTCA
TCATCAGTAACCCGTATCGTGAGCATCCTCTCTCGTTTCATCGGTATCATTACCCCCATGAACAGAAATC
CCCCTTACACGGAGGCATCAGTGACCAAACAGGAAAAAACCGCCCTTAACATGGCCCGCTTTATCAGAAG
CCAGACATTAACGCTTCTGGAGAAACTCAACGAGCTGGACGCGGATGAACAGGCAGACATCTGTGAATCG
CTTCACGACCACGCTGATGAGCTTTACCGCTGGGCCATTCTCATGAAGAATATCTTGAATTTATTGTCAT
ATTA
Features (pLannotate 1.2.2; 18 found; start..end, strand, type, name):
   1689..2408    +  CDS            EYFP: enhanced YFP mammalian codon-optimized
   2580..2608    +  promoter       Pc promoter: intI1 (promoter lies within the coding sequence); class 1 integron promoter
   2797..3330    +  CDS            GmR: gentamycin acetyltransferase; aacC1; confers resistance to gentamycin
   3554..4981    +  CDS            tnpA: TN5P_ECOLX - Also known as tnp. Experimental evidence at protein level: Swiss-Prot protein existence level 1. Mediates transposition of transposon Tn5 by a 'cut and paste' mechanism. First, the monomeric transposase binds the 19 bp inverted DNA repeats flanking the transposon. Then, dimerization of the DNA- bound transposase creates a synaptic DNA complex. After nicking of the first DNA strand, excision of the transposon proceeds through a series of intermediates. The transposase then mediates the insertion of the transposon at a new site by strand transfer. The activity of the wild- type tran
   4992..5057    +  CDS            RMD1 (fragment): RMD1_YEAST - Experimental evidence at protein level: Swiss-Prot protein existence level 1. Required for sporulation where it is believed to have a role in meiotic nuclear division. From Saccharomyces cerevisiae (strain ATCC 204508 / S288c) (Baker's yeast).
   5505..5797    -  misc_feature   CEN4: S. cerevisiae CEN4 centromere
   5820..5952    -  misc_feature   CEN/ARS (fragment): S. cerevisiae CEN4 centromere fused to the autonomously replicating sequence ARS1/ARS416
   5952..6128    -  misc_feature   CEN/ARS (fragment): S. cerevisiae CEN4 centromere fused to the autonomously replicating sequence ARS1/ARS416
   6129..6893    -  rep_origin     ARS1 (fragment): S. cerevisiae autonomously replicating sequence ARS1/ARS416
   6894..6932    +  CDS            rop (fragment): Rop protein, which maintains plasmids at low copy number; rop
   7034..7174    +  misc_feature   bom: basis of mobility region from pBR322
   7360..7948    -  rep_origin     ori: high-copy-number ColE1/pMB1/pBR322/pUC origin of replication
   8130..8921    -  CDS            neo: KKA2_KLEPN - Also known as kan, nptII. Experimental evidence at protein level: Swiss-Prot protein existence level 1. Resistance to kanamycin, neomycin, paromomycin, ribostamycin, butirosin and gentamicin B. From Klebsiella pneumoniae.
   8953..9309    -  CDS            tnpA (fragment): TN5P_ECOLX - Also known as tnp. Experimental evidence at protein level: Swiss-Prot protein existence level 1. Mediates transposition of transposon Tn5 by a 'cut and paste' mechanism. First, the monomeric transposase binds the 19 bp inverted DNA repeats flanking the transposon. Then, dimerization of the DNA- bound transposase creates a synaptic DNA complex. After nicking of the first DNA strand, excision of the transposon proceeds through a series of intermediates. The transposase then mediates the insertion of the transposon at a new site by strand transfer. The activity of the wild- type tran
   9359..9574    +  promoter       URA3 promoter: S. cerevisiae URA3
   9575..10378   +  CDS            URA3: orotidine-5'-phosphate decarboxylase, required for uracil biosynthesis; S. cerevisiae URA3; yeast auxotrophic marker, counterselectable with 5-fluoroorotic acid (5-FOA)
  10614..10994   -  CDS            YPB1_ECOLX: Protein predicted: Swiss-Prot protein existence level 4. From Escherichia coli.
  11011..11160   +  CDS            rop (fragment): Rop protein, which maintains plasmids at low copy number; rop
