[The description below was written by a language model from this plasmid's Addgene catalogue record and pLannotate feature annotations shown in this document.]
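Description:
pYTRW16K_1G5 is a member of the modular pYT vector series, a shuttle and delivery plasmid built on the pYTRW07K_0G5 backbone for random chromosomal integration of cloned genes by Tn5 transposition, with the associated publication applying the series to Pseudomonas putida. In E. coli it replicates from a ColE1/pMB1-type origin (catalogued as low copy) and is selected with kanamycin through an nptII/neo gene. A pBR322 bom region is annotated, which would allow the plasmid to be mobilised by conjugation. A yeast module consisting of CEN4/ARS1 sequences and the URA3 marker with its own promoter allows maintenance and uracil-prototrophy selection in Saccharomyces cerevisiae, consistent with the listed ligation-independent cloning method, although the record does not spell out how yeast is used.

The payload is a promoterless eYFP coding sequence followed by a gentamicin acetyltransferase gene (aacC1) driven by the class 1 integron Pc promoter. According to the depositor, target genes are inserted at an I-SceI site, and the cargo is then moved into the host genome by the Tn5 transposase, whose full-length tnpA gene is annotated just downstream of the gentamicin marker. The Tn5 end repeats and the I-SceI site itself are not annotated in the feature table, so the exact transposon boundaries cannot be read from it. Integrants are selected on gentamicin. Because eYFP lacks its own promoter, it acts as a transcriptional reporter, its fluorescence presumably reflecting transcription running through the integrated cassette. This permits screening of insertion clones by flow cytometry or other fluorescence measurements. The series was used for chromosomal expression of biosynthetic genes producing carbazoles and glycolipids.
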