Addgene plasmid #177286: pYTRW16K_1G5
Purpose: genomic integration of genes (inserted in I-SceI-site) via transposon Tn5 with GmR and eYFP
Depositing lab: Karl-Erich Jaeger. Depositing organization: Heinrich-Heine-Universitaet Duesseldorf. Publication: The modular pYT vector series employed for chromosomal gene integration and expression to produce carbazoles and glycolipids in P. putida. Weihmann R, Kubicki S, Bitzenhofer NL, Domrose A, Bator I, Kirschen LM, Kofler F, Funk A, Tiso T, Blank LM, Jaeger KE, Drepper T, Thies S, Loeschcke A. FEMS Microbes. 2022 Dec 19;4:xtac030. doi: 10.1093/femsmc/xtac030. eCollection 2023. PubMed 37333445.
Backbone
  Vector backbone: pYTRW07K_0G5
  Backbone size w/o insert (bp): 10451
  Vector type: Bacterial Expression, Synthetic Biology ; Yeast Expression, Tn5 genomic integration
  Selectable markers: Gentamicin ; URA3
Growth in bacteria
  Bacterial resistance: Kanamycin, 50 μg/mL
  Growth temperature: 37°C
  Growth strain: DH5alpha
  Copy number: Low Copy
Gene/Insert
  Gene/Insert name: eYFP (alt names: promotorless eYFP; Yellow fluorescent protein)
  Species: Aequorea victoria
  Insert size (bp): 749
  Cloning method: Ligation Independent Cloning
  Sequencing primers: 5′ CTCAATCTCGCGCTATTGTG; 3′ CCATGGACGCGTAGTCGTAG
Resource information
  A portion of this plasmid was derived from a plasmid made by: Troost et al (pRhon5Hi-2-eyfp in PMID: 31555236)
Terms and licenses: Academic/Nonprofit Terms; Industry Terms: Not Available to Industry
Depositor comments: Part of the pYT vector series which facilitates chromosomal integration via Tn5 tranposition with selection on gentamicin and transcriptional reporter eYFP (https://www.fpbase.org/protein/eyfp/; methods: flow cytometry, fluorescence visualisation, fluorescence measurements). Target genes can be inserted at the I-SceI site.
How to cite: pYTRW16K_1G5 was a gift from Karl-Erich Jaeger (Addgene plasmid # 177286 ; http://n2t.net/addgene:177286 ; RRID:Addgene_177286)
